>Addgene plasmid #199763 | TetO7-HSP30UTR-LacZ-PKTlinker-nLucPEST-MS2(v4) | addgene full sequence | sequence record 392247 | Addgene NGS Result
TCGCGCGTTTCGGTGATGACGGTGAAAACCTCTGACACATGCAGCTCCCGGAGACGGTCACAGCTTGTCT
GTAAGCGGATGCCGGGAGCAGACAAGCCCGTCAGGGCGCGTCAGCGGGTGTTGGCGGGTGTCGGGGCTGG
CTTAACTATGCGGCATCAGAGCAGATTGTACTGAGAGTGCACCATATCGACTACGTCGTTAAGGCCGTTT
CTGACAGAGTAAAATTCTTGAGGGAACTTTCACCATTATGGGAAATGGTTCAAGAAGGTATTGACTTAAA
CTCCATCAAATGGTCAGGTCATTGAGTGTTTTTTATTTGTTGTATTTTTTTTTTTTTAGAGAAAATCCTC
CAATATATAAATTAGGAATCATAGTTTCATGATTTTCTGTTACACCTAACTTTTTGTGTGGTGCCCTCCT
CCTTGTCAATATTAATGTTAAAGTGCAATTCTTTTTCCTTATCACGTTGAGCCATTAGTATCAATTTGCT
TACCTGTATTCCTTTACATCCTCCTTTTTCTCCTTCTTGATAAATGTATGTAGATTGCGTATATAGTTTC
GTCTACCCTATGAACATATTCCATTTTGTAATTTCGTGTCGTTTCTATTATGAATTTCATTTATAAAGTT
TATGTACAAATATCATAAAAAAAGAGAATCTTTTTAAGCAAGGATTTTCTTAACTTCTTCGGCGACAGCA
TCACCGACTTCGGTGGTACTGTTGGAACCACCTAAATCACCAGTTCTGATACCTGCATCCAAAACCTTTT
TAACTGCATCTTCAATGGCCTTACCTTCTTCAGGCAAGTTCAATGACAATTTCAACATCATTGCAGCAGA
CAAGATAGTGGCGATAGGGTTGACCTTATTCTTTGGCAAATCTGGAGCAGAACCGTGGCATGGTTCGTAC
AAACCAAATGCGGTGTTCTTGTCTGGCAAAGAGGCCAAGGACGCAGATGGCAACAAACCCAAGGAACCTG
GGATAACGGAGGCTTCATCGGAGATGATATCACCAAACATGTTGCTGGTGATTATAATACCATTTAGGTG
GGTTGGGTTCTTAACTAGGATCATGGCGGCAGAATCAATCAATTGATGTTGAACCTTCAATGTAGGGAAT
TCGTTCTTGATGGTTTCCTCCACAGTTTTTCTCCATAATCTTGAAGAGGCCAAAACATTAGCTTTATCCA
AGGACCAAATAGGCAATGGTGGCTCATGTTGTAGGGCCATGAAAGCGGCCATTCTTGTGATTCTTTGCAC
TTCTGGAACGGTGTATTGTTCACTATCCCAAGCGACACCATCACCATCGTCTTCCTTTCTCTTACCAAAG
TAAATACCTCCCACTAATTCTCTGACAACAACGAAGTCAGTACCTTTAGCAAATTGTGGCTTGATTGGAG
ATAAGTCTAAAAGAGAGTCGGATGCAAAGTTACATGGTCTTAAGTTGGCGTACAATTGAAGTTCTTTACG
GATTTTTAGTAAACCTTGTTCAGGTCTAACACTACCGGTACCCCATTTAGGACCACCCACAGCACCTAAC
AAAACGGCATCAGCCTTCTTGGAGGCTTCCAGCGCCTCATCTGGAAGTGGAACACCTGTAGCATCGATAG
CAGCACCACCAATTAAATGATTTTCGAAATCGAACTTGACATTGGAACGAACATCAGAAATAGCTTTAAG
AACCTTAATGGCTTCGGCTGTGATTTCTTGACCAACGTGGTCACCTGGCAAAACGACGATCTTCTTAGGG
GCAGACATTAGAATGGTATATCCTTGAAATATATATATATATATTGCTGAAATGTAAAAGGTAAGAAAAG
TTAGAAAGTAAGACGATTGCTAACCACCTATTGGAAAAAACAATAGGTCCTTAAATAATATTGTCAACTT
CAAGTATTGTGATGCAAGCATTTAGTCATGAACGCTTCTCTATTCTATATGAAAAGCCGGTTCCGGCGCT
CTCACCTTTCCTTTTTCTCCCAATTTTTCAGTTGAAAAAGGTATATGCGTCAGGCGACCTCTGAAATTAA
CAAAAAATTTCCAGTCATCGAATTTGATTCTGTGCGATAGCGCCCCTGTGTGTTCTCGTTATGTTGAGGA
AAAAAATAATGGTTGCTAAGAGATTCGAACTCTTGCATCTTACGATACCTGAGTATTCCCACAGTTAACT
GCGGTCAAGATATTTCTTGAATCAGGCGCCTTAGACCGCTCGGCCAAACAACCAATTACTTGTTGAGAAA
TAGAGTATAATTATCCTATAAATATAACGTTTTTGAACACACATGAACAAGGAAGTACAGGACAATTGAT
TTTGAAGAGAATGTGGATTTTGATGTAATTGTTGGGATTCCATTTTTAATAAGGCAATAATATTAGGTAT
GTAGATATACTAGAAGTTCTCCTCGACCGGTCGATATGCGGTGTGAAATACCGCACAGATGCGTAAGGAG
AAAATACCGCATCAGGAAATTGTAAGCGTTAATATTTTGTTAAAATTCGCGTTAAATTTTTGTTAAATCA
GCTCATTTTTTAACCAATAGGCCGAAATCGGCAAAATCCCTTATAAATCAAAAGAATAGACCGAGATAGG
GT
[37 nt withheld, positions 2593-2629]
AAAGAACGTGGACTCCAACGTCAAAGG
[49 nt withheld, positions 2657-2705]
T
[91 nt withheld, positions 2707-2797]
G
[124 nt withheld, positions 2799-2922]
CCATTCGCCATTCAGGCTGCGCAACTGTTGGGAAGGGCGATCGGTGCGGGCCTCTTCGCTATTACGCCAG
CTGGCGAAAGGGGGATGTGCTGCAAGGCGATTAAGTTGGGTAACGCCAGGGTTTTCCCAGTCACGACGTT
GTAAAACGACGGCCAGTGAATTGTAATACGACTCACTATAGGGCGAATTGGAGCTCCACCGCCCACTTCT
AAATAAGCGAATTTCTTATGATTTATGATTTTTATTATTAAATAAGTTATAAAAAAAATAAGTGTATACA
AATTTTAAAGTGACTCTTAGGTTTTAAAACGAAAATTCTTATTCTTGAGTAACTCTTTCCTGTAGGTCAG
GTTGCTTTCTCAGGTATAGTATGAGGTCGCTCTTATTGACCACACCTCTACCGGCAGATCCGCTAGGGAT
AACAGGGTAATATAGATCAATTCCTCGATCGAGTTTACCACTCCCTATCAGTGATAGAGAAAAGTGAAAG
TCGAGTTTACCACTCCCTATCAGTGATAGAGAAAAGTGAAAGTCGAGTTTACCACTCCCTATCAGTGATA
GAGAAAAGTGAAAGTCGAGTTTACCACTCCCTATCAGTGATAGAGAAAAGTGAAAGTCGAGTTTACCACT
CCCTATCAGTGATAGAGAAAAGTGAAAGTCGAGTTTACCACTCCCTATCAGTGATAGAGAAAAGTGAAAG
TCGAGTTTACCACTCCCTATCAGTGATAGAGAAAAGTGAAAGTCGAGCTCGGTACCCTATGGCATGCATG
TGCTCTGTATGTATATAAAACTCTTGTTTTCTTCTTTTCTCTAAATATTCTTTCCTTATACATTAGGTCC
TTTGTAGCATAAATCAACAAATATTAACTCAATTATTATTATTTATAATTACAAAAACAAAACAACAAGT
TTGAGACTTTAATATCTTTTGATTACTAAAAACAACAAATTTCAAATGACCATGATTACGGATTCACTGG
CCGTCGTTTTACAACGTCGTGACTGGGAAAACCCTGGCGTTACCCAACTTAATCGCCTTGCAGCACATCC
CCCTTTCGCCAGCTGGCGTAATAGCGAAGAGGCCCGCACCGATCGCCCTTCCCAACAGTTGCGCAGCCTG
AATGGCGAATGGCGCTTTGCCTGGTTTCCGGCACCAGAAGCGGTGCCGGAAAGCTGGCTGGAGTGCGATC
TTCCTGAGGCCGATACTGTCGTCGTCCCCTCAAACTGGCAGATGCACGGTTACGATGCGCCCATCTACAC
CAACGTGACCTATCCCATTACGGTCAATCCGCCGTTTGTTCCCACGGAGAATCCGACGGGTTGTTACTCG
CTCACATTTAATGTTGATGAAAGCTGGCTACAGGAAGGCCAGACGCGAATTATTTTTGATGGCGTTAACT
CGGCGTTTCATCTGTGGTGCAACGGGCGCTGGGTCGGTTACGGCCAGGACAGTCGTTTGCCGTCTGAATT
TGACCTGAGCGCATTTTTACGCGCCGGAGAAAACCGCCTCGCGGTGATGGTGCTGCGCTGGAGTGACGGC
AGTTATCTGGAAGATCAGGATATGTGGCGGATGAGCGGCATTTTCCGTGACGTCTCGTTGCTGCATAAAC
CGACTACACAAATCAGCGATTTCCATGTTGCCACTCGCTTTAATGATGATTTCAGCCGCGCTGTACTGGA
GGCTGAAGTTCAGATGTGCGGCGAGTTGCGTGACTACCTACGGGTAACAGTTTCTTTATGGCAGGGTGAA
ACGCAGGTCGCCAGCGGCACCGCGCCTTTCGGCGGTGAAATTATCGATGAGCGTGGTGGTTATGCCGATC
GCGTCACACTACGTCTGAACGTCGAAAACCCGAAACTGTGGAGCGCCGAAATCCCGAATCTCTATCGTGC
GGTGGTTGAACTGCACACCGCCGACGGCACGCTGATTGAAGCAGAAGCCTGCGATGTCGGTTTCCGCGAG
GTGCGGATTGAAAATGGTCTGCTGCTGCTGAACGGCAAGCCGTTGCTGATTCGAGGCGTTAACCGTCACG
AGCATCATCCTCTGCATGGTCAGGTCATGGATGAGCAGACGATGGTGCAGGATATCCTGCTGATGAAGCA
GAACAACTTTAACGCCGTGCGCTGTTCGCATTATCCGAACCATCCGCTGTGGTACACGCTGTGCGACCGC
TACGGCCTGTATGTGGTGGATGAAGCCAATATTGAAACCCACGGCATGGTGCCAATGAATCGTCTGACCG
ATGATCCGCGCTGGCTACCGGCGATGAGCGAACGCGTAACGCGAATGGTGCAGCGCGATCGTAATCACCC
GAGTGTGATCATCTGGTCGCTGGGGAATGAATCAGGCCACGGCGCTAATCACGACGCGCTGTATCGCTGG
ATCAAATCTGTCGATCCTTCCCGCCCGGTGCAGTATGAAGGCGGCGGAGCCGACACCACGGCCACCGATA
TTATTTGCCCGATGTACGCGCGCGTGGATGAAGACCAGCCCTTCCCGGCTGTGCCGAAATGGTCCATCAA
AAAATGGCTTTCGCTACCTGGAGAGACGCGCCCGCTGATCCTTTGCGAATACGCCCACGCGATGGGTAAC
AGTCTTGGCGGTTTCGCTAAATACTGGCAGGCGTTTCGTCAGTATCCCCGTTTACAGGGCGGCTTCGTCT
GGGACTGGGTGGATCAGTCGCTGATTAAATATGATGAAAACGGCAACCCGTGGTCGGCTTACGGCGGTGA
TTTTGGCGATACGCCGAACGATCGCCAGTTCTGTATGAACGGTCTGGTCTTTGCCGACCGCACGCCGCAT
CCAGCGCTGACGGAAGCAAAACACCAGCAGCAGTTTTTCCAGTTCCGTTTATCCGGGCAAACCATCGAAG
TGACCAGCGAATACCTGTTCCGTCATAGCGATAACGAGCTCCTGCACTGGATGGTGGCGCTGGATGGTAA
GCCGCTGGCAAGCGGTGAAGTGCCTCTGGATGTCGCTCCACAAGGTAAACAGTTGATTGAACTGCCTGAA
CTACCGCAGCCGGAGAGCGCCGGGCAACTCTGGCTCACAGTACGCGTAGTGCAACCGAACGCGACCGCAT
GGTCAGAAGCCGGGCACATCAGCGCCTGGCAGCAGTGGCGTCTGGCGGAAAACCTCAGTGTGACGCTCCC
CGCCGCGTCCCACGCCATCCCGCATCTGACCACCAGCGAAATGGATTTTTGCATCGAGCTGGGTAATAAG
CGTTGGCAATTTAACCGCCAGTCAGGCTTTCTTTCACAGATGTGGATTGGCGATAAAAAACAACTGCTGA
CGCCGCTGCGCGATCAGTTCACCCGTGCACCGCTGGATAACGACATTGGCGTAAGTGAAGCGACCCGCAT
TGACCCTAACGCCTGGGTCGAACGCTGGAAGGCGGCGGGCCATTACCAGGCCGAAGCAGCGTTGTTGCAG
TGCACGGCAGATACACTTGCTGATGCGGTGCTGATTACGACCGCTCACGCGTGGCAGCATCAGGGGAAAA
CCTTATTTATCAGCCGGAAAACCTACCGGATTGATGGTAGTGGTCAAATGGCGATTACCGTTGATGTTGA
AGTGGCGAGCGATACACCGCATCCGGCGCGGATTGGCCTGAACTGCCAGCTGGCGCAGGTAGCAGAGCGG
GTAAACTGGCTCGGATTAGGGCCGCAAGAAAACTATCCCGACCGCCTTACTGCCGCCTGTTTTGACCGCT
GGGATCTGCCATTGTCAGACATGTATACCCCGTACGTCTTCCCGAGCGAAAACGGTCTGCGCTGCGGGAC
GCGCGAATTGAATTATGGCCCACACCAGTGGCGCGGCGACTTCCAGTTCAACATCAGCCGCTACAGTCAA
CAGCAACTGATGGAAACCAGCCATCGCCATCTGCTGCACGCGGAAGAAGGCACATGGCTGAATATCGACG
GTTTCCATATGGGGATTGGTGGCGACGACTCCTGGAGCCCGTCAGTATCGGCGGAATTACAGCTGAGCGC
CGGTCGCTACCATTACCAGTTGGTCTGGTGTCAAAAAGGTGACGGTGCTGGTTTAATTAACATGGTTTTT
ACTTTAGAAGATTTTGTTGGTGATTGGCGTCAAACTGCTGGTTATAATTTAGATCAAGTTTTAGAACAAG
GTGGTGTTTCTTCTTTATTTCAAAATTTAGGTGTTTCTGTTACTCCTATTCAACGTATTGTTTTATCTGG
TGAAAATGGTTTAAAAATTGATATTCATGTTATTATTCCTTATGAAGGTTTATCTGGTGATCAAATGGGT
CAAATTGAAAAAATTTTTAAAGTTGTTTATCCTGTTGATGATCATCATTTTAAAGTTATTTTACATTATG
GTACTTTAGTTATTGATGGTGTTACTCCTAATATGATTGATTATTTTGGTCGTCCTTATGAAGGTATTGC
TGTTTTTGATGGTAAAAAAATTACTGTTACTGGTACTTTATGGAATGGTAATAAAATTATTGATGAACGT
TTAATTAATCCTGATGGTTCTTTATTATTTCGTGTTACTATTAATGGTGTTACTGGTTGGCGTTTATGTG
AACGTATTTTAGCTAATTCTCATGGTTTTCCTCCTGAAGTTGAAGAACAAGCTGCTGGTACTTTACCTAT
GTCTTGTGCTCAAGAATCTGGTATGGATCGTCATCCTGCTGCTTGTGCTTCTGCTCGTATTAATGTTTAA
GGCCGCTCTAGAACTAGTGGATCCTAAGGTACCTAATTGCCTAGAAAACATGAGGATCACCCATGTCTGC
AGGTCGACTCTAGAAAACATGAGGATCACCCATGTCTGCAGTATTCCCGGGTTCATTAGATCCTAAGGTA
CCTAATTGCCTAGAAAACATGAGGATCACCCATGTCTGCAGGTCGACTCTAGAAAACATGAGGATCACCC
ATGTCTGCAGTATTCCCGGGTTCATTAGATCCTAAGGTACCTAATTGCCTAGAAAACATGAGGATCACCC
ATGTCTGCAGGTCGACTCCAGAAAACATGAGGATCACCCATGTCTGCAGTATTCCCGGGTTCATTAGATC
CTAAGGTACCTAATTGCCTAGAAAACATGAGGATCACCCATGTCTGCAGGTCGACTCTAGAAAACATGAG
GATCACCCATGTCTGCAGTATTCCCGGGTTCATTAGATCCTAAGGTACCTAATTGCCTAGAAAACATGAG
GATCACCCATGTCTGCAGGTCGACTCTAGAAAACATGAGGATCACCCATGTCTGCAGTATTCCCGGGTTC
ATTAGATCCTAAGGTACCTAATTGCCTAGAAAACATGAGGATCACCCATGTCTGCAGGTCGACTCCAGAA
AACATGAGGATCACCCATGTCTGCAGTATTCCCGGGTTCATTAGATCTCTTCTAAATAAGCGAATTTCTT
ATGATTTATGATTTTTATTATTAAATAAGTTATAAAAAAAATAAGTGTATACAAATTTTAAAGTGACTCT
TAGGTTTTAAAACGAAAATTCTTATTCTTGAGTAACTCTTTCCTGTAGGTCAGGTTGCTTTCTCAGGTAT
AGCATGAGGTCGCTCTTATTGACCACACCTCTACAAGCTTATCGATACCGTCGACCTCGAGGGGGGGCCC
GGTACCAGCTTTTGTTCCCTTTAGTGAGGGTTAATTTCGAGCTTGGCGTAATCATGGTCATAGCTGTTTC
CTGTGTGAAATTGTTATCCGCTCACAATTCCACACAACATACGAGCCGGAAGCATAAAGTGTAAAGCCTG
GGGTGCCTAATGAGTGAGCTAACTCACATTAATTGCGTTGCGCTCACTGCCCGCTTTCCAGTCGGGAAAC
CTGTCGTGCCAGCTGCATTAATGAATCGGCCAACGCGCGGGGAGAGGCGGTTTGCGTATTGGGCGCTCTT
CCGCTTCCTCGCTCACTGACTCGCTGCGCTCGGTCGTTCGGCTGCGGCGAGCGGTATCAGCTCACTCAAA
GGCGGTAATACGGTTATCCACAGAATCAGGGGATAACGCAGGAAAGAACATGTGAGCAAAAGGCCAGCAA
AAGGCCAGGAACCGTAAAAAGGCCGCGTTGCTGGCGTTTTTCCATAGGCTCCGCCCCCCTGACGAGCATC
ACAAAAATCGACGCTCAAGTCAGAGGTGGCGAAACCCGACAGGACTATAAAGATACCAGGCGTTTCCCCC
TGGAAGCTCCCTCGTGCGCTCTCCTGTTCCGACCCTGCCGCTTACCGGATACCTGTCCGCCTTTCTCCCT
TCGGGAAGCGTGGCGCTTTCTCATAGCTCACGCTGTAGGTATCTCAGTTCGGTGTAGGTCGTTCGCTCCA
AGCTGGGCTGTGTGCACGAACCCCCCGTTCAGCCCGACCGCTGCGCCTTATCCGGTAACTATCGTCTTGA
GTCCAACCCGGTAAGACACGACTTATCGCCACTGGCAGCAGCCACTGGTAACAGGATTAGCAGAGCGAGG
TATGTAGGCGGTGCTACAGAGTTCTTGAAGTGGTGGCCTAACTACGGCTACACTAGAAGAACAGTATTTG
GTATCTGCGCTCTGCTGAAGCCAGTTACCTTCGGAAAAAGAGTTGGTAGCTCTTGATCCGGCAAACAAAC
CACCGCTGGTAGCGGTGGTTTTTTTGTTTGCAAGCAGCAGATTACGCGCAGAAAAAAAGGATCTCAAGAA
GATCCTTTGATCTTTTCTACGGGGTCTGACGCTCAGTGGAACGAAAACTCACGTTAAGGGATTTTGGTCA
TGAGATTATCAAAAAGGATCTTCACCTAGATCCTTTTAAATTAAAAATGAAGTTTTAAATCAATCTAAAG
TATATATGAGTAAACTTGGTCTGACAGTTACCAATGCTTAATCAGTGAGGCACCTATCTCAGCGATCTGT
CTATTTCGTTCATCCATAGTTGCCTGACTCCCCGTCGTGTAGATAACTACGATACGGGAGGGCTTACCAT
CTGGCCCCAGTGCTGCAATGATACCGCGAGACCCACGCTCACCGGCTCCAGATTTATCAGCAATAAACCA
GCCAGCCGGAAGGGCCGAGCGCAGAAGTGGTCCTGCAACTTTATCCGCCTCCATCCAGTCTATTAATTGT
TGCCGGGAAGCTAGAGTAAGTAGTTCGCCAGTTAATAGTTTGCGCAACGTTGTTGCCATTGCTACAGGCA
TCGTGGTGTCACGCTCGTCGTTTGGTATGGCTTCATTCAGCTCCGGTTCCCAACGATCAAGGCGAGTTAC
ATGATCCCCCATGTTGTGCAAAAAAGCGGTTAGCTCCTTCGGTCCTCCGATCGTTGTCAGAAGTAAGTTG
GCCGCAGTGTTATCACTCATGGTTATGGCAGCACTGCATAATTCTCTTACTGTCATGCCATCCGTAAGAT
GCTTTTCTGTGACTGGTGAGTACTCAACCAAGTCATTCTGAGAATAGTGTATGCGGCGACCGAGTTGCTC
TTGCCCGGCGTCAATACGGGATAATACCGCGCCACATAGCAGAACTTTAAAAGTGCTCATCATTGGAAAA
CGTTCTTCGGGGCGAAAACTCTCAAGGATCTTACCGCTGTTGAGATCCAGTTCGATGTAACCCACTCGTG
CACCCAACTGATCTTCAGCATCTTTTACTTTCACCAGCGTTTCTGGGTGAGCAAAAACAGGAAGGCAAAA
TGCCGCAAAAAAGGGAATAAGGGCGACACGGAAATGTTGAATACTCATACTCTTCCTTTTTCAATATTAT
TGAAGCATTTATCAGGGTTATTGTCTCATGAGCGGATACATATTTGAATGTATTTAGAAAAATAAACAAA
TAGGGGTTCCGCGCACATTTCCCCGAAAAGTGCCACCTGACGTCTAAGAAACCATTATTATCATGACATT
AACCTATAAAAATAGGCGTATCACGAGGCCCTTTCGTC
Features (pLannotate 1.2.2; 38 found; start..end, strand, type, name):
    137..187     +  misc_feature   bom (fragment): basis of mobility region from pBR322
    186..302     +  CDS            NFS1 (fragment): NFS1_YEAST - Also known as SPL1 From Saccharomyces cerevisiae (strain ATCC 204508 / S288c) (Baker's yeast).
    664..1758    -  CDS            LEU2: 3-isopropylmalate dehydrogenase, required for leucine biosynthesis; S. cerevisiae LEU2; yeast auxotrophic marker
   1759..2166    -  promoter       LEU2 promoter: S. cerevisiae LEU2
   2306..2383    -  CDS            YO192_YEAST (fragment): Experimental evidence at protein level: Swiss-Prot protein existence level 1. From Saccharomyces cerevisiae (strain ATCC 204508 / S288c) (Baker's yeast).
   2414..2466    +  misc_feature   bom (fragment): basis of mobility region from pBR322
   2494..2922    -  rep_origin     f1 ori (sequence partly withheld): f1 bacteriophage origin of replication; arrow indicates direction of (+) strand synthesis
   2926..3083    -  CDS            lacZα (fragment): LacZα fragment of β-galactosidase; lacZ fragment
   3086..3104    +  promoter       T7 promoter: promoter for bacteriophage T7 RNA polymerase
   3139..3326    +  terminator     ADH1 terminator: S. cerevisiae ADH1; transcription terminator for the S. cerevisiae alcohol dehydrogenase 1 (ADH1) gene
   3384..3654    +  protein_bind   tetracycline response element: contains seven copies of the tetracycline operator tetO tetracycline repressor TetR
   3878..6949    +  CDS            lacZ: β-galactosidase; lacZ
   6971..7486    +  CDS            LUCI_OPLGR (fragment): Experimental evidence at protein level: Swiss-Prot protein existence level 1. Catalytic subunit of oplophorus-luciferin 2-monooxygenase. Oxidoreductase that converts coelenterazine (the oplophorus luciferin) to coelenteramide under emission of blue light with a maximum at 454 nm. Is also active with bisdeoxycoelenterazine. From Oplophorus gracilirostris (Luminous shrimp).
   7499..7609    +  CDS            ODC1 (fragment): DCOR_HUMAN - Experimental evidence at protein level: Swiss-Prot protein existence level 1. Catalyzes the first and rate-limiting step of polyamine biosynthesis that converts ornithine into putrescine, which is the precursor for the polyamines, spermidine and spermine. Polyamines are essential for cell proliferation and are implicated in cellular processes, ranging from DNA replication to apoptosis. From Homo sapiens (Human).
   7613..7636    +  misc_feature   MCS (fragment): pBluescript multiple cloning site
   7660..7678    +  misc_RNA       MS2 stem loop: stem loop that binds the bacteriophage MS2 coat protein
   7699..7717    +  misc_RNA       MS2 stem loop: stem loop that binds the bacteriophage MS2 coat protein
   7769..7787    +  misc_RNA       MS2 stem loop: stem loop that binds the bacteriophage MS2 coat protein
   7808..7826    +  misc_RNA       MS2 stem loop: stem loop that binds the bacteriophage MS2 coat protein
   7878..7896    +  misc_RNA       MS2 stem loop: stem loop that binds the bacteriophage MS2 coat protein
   7917..7935    +  misc_RNA       MS2 stem loop: stem loop that binds the bacteriophage MS2 coat protein
   7987..8005    +  misc_RNA       MS2 stem loop: stem loop that binds the bacteriophage MS2 coat protein
   8026..8044    +  misc_RNA       MS2 stem loop: stem loop that binds the bacteriophage MS2 coat protein
   8096..8114    +  misc_RNA       MS2 stem loop: stem loop that binds the bacteriophage MS2 coat protein
   8135..8153    +  misc_RNA       MS2 stem loop: stem loop that binds the bacteriophage MS2 coat protein
   8205..8223    +  misc_RNA       MS2 stem loop: stem loop that binds the bacteriophage MS2 coat protein
   8244..8262    +  misc_RNA       MS2 stem loop: stem loop that binds the bacteriophage MS2 coat protein
   8302..8467    +  terminator     ADH1 terminator: S. cerevisiae ADH1; transcription terminator for the S. cerevisiae alcohol dehydrogenase 1 (ADH1) gene
   8486..8528    +  misc_feature   MCS (fragment): pBluescript multiple cloning site
   8540..8558    -  promoter       T3 promoter: promoter for bacteriophage T3 RNA polymerase
   8601..8623    -  protein_bind   lac operator (fragment): The lac repressor binds to the lac operator to inhibit transcription in E. coli. This inhibition can be relieved by adding lactose or isopropyl-β-D-thiogalactopyranoside (IPTG). lac repressor encoded by lacI
   8627..8657    -  promoter       lac promoter: promoter for the E. coli lac operon
   8672..8693    -  protein_bind   CAP binding site: CAP binding activates transcription in the presence of cAMP. E. coli catabolite activator protein
   8706..8798    -  CDS            lacI (fragment): lac repressor; lacI; The lac repressor binds to the lac operator to inhibit transcription in E. coli. This inhibition can be relieved by adding lactose or isopropyl-β-D-thiogalactopyranoside (IPTG).
   8981..9569    -  rep_origin     ori: high-copy-number ColE1/pMB1/pBR322/pUC origin of replication
   9740..10600   -  CDS            AmpR: β-lactamase; bla; confers resistance to ampicillin, carbenicillin, and related antibiotics
  10601..10705   -  promoter       AmpR promoter: bla
  10800..35      +  CDS            rop (fragment) (across the origin): Rop protein, which maintains plasmids at low copy number; rop
