[The description below was written by a language model from this plasmid's Addgene catalogue record and pLannotate feature annotations shown in this document.]
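Description:
TetO7-HSP30UTR-LacZ-PKTlinker-nLucPEST-MS2(v4) is a yeast expression reporter built on pRS305, an integrating-type shuttle backbone: the feature table shows no yeast replication origin (no 2μ or CEN/ARS), only the LEU2 gene with its own promoter for leucine-prototrophy selection in Saccharomyces cerevisiae. In E. coli the roughly 10.8 kb plasmid is maintained through a high-copy ColE1/pUC-type origin and an ampicillin resistance gene. An f1 origin, T7 and T3 promoters, and lacZα/lac promoter remnants are carried over from the pBluescript-derived cloning region.

The payload is a single tetracycline-regulated transcription unit. An upstream ADH1 terminator precedes a tetracycline response element with seven tetO copies, presumably insulating it from read-through. The construct name indicates that the unannotated stretch between the TRE and the coding sequence supplies an HSP30 untranslated region, although this is not annotated in the table. The open reading frame is full-length E. coli lacZ (3,072 bp), joined through a short linker ("PKT" in the name) to nanoLuc, the engineered Oplophorus luciferase. This is followed by a PEST degron derived from ornithine decarboxylase, which shortens the reporter's half-life so the signal tracks recent synthesis. Downstream, the 3′ region carries twelve MS2 stem loops, which bind MS2 coat protein and allow the mRNA to be visualised or captured, and a second ADH1 terminator ends the transcript.

Because luciferase lies at the end of the long lacZ sequence, the delay between promoter induction and the appearance of luminescence reflects the time ribosomes need to traverse lacZ. The stated purpose is accordingly to quantify translation elongation of LacZ. The associated work concerns differential elongation in yeast during acute glucose deprivation. The tet-responsive transactivator needed to drive the promoter is not encoded on this plasmid.
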