Addgene plasmid #199763: TetO7-HSP30UTR-LacZ-PKTlinker-nLucPEST-MS2(v4)
Purpose: Elongation reporter construct to quantify elongation of LacZ
Depositing lab: Brian Zid. Depositing organization: University of California, San Diego (UCSD). Publication: Differential translation elongation directs protein synthesis in response to acute glucose deprivation in yeast. Guzikowski AR, Harvey AT, Zhang J, Zhu S, Begovich K, Cohn MH, Wilhelm JE, Zid BM. RNA Biol. 2022;19(1):636-649. doi: 10.1080/15476286.2022.2065784. Epub 2021 Dec 31. PubMed 35491906.
Backbone
  Vector backbone: pRS305
  Backbone size w/o insert (bp): 5449
  Vector type: Yeast Expression
  Selectable markers: LEU2
Growth in bacteria
  Bacterial resistance: Ampicillin, 100 μg/mL
  Growth temperature: 37°C
  Growth strain: DH5alpha
  Copy number: Unknown
Gene/Insert
  Gene/Insert name: LacZ-nLucPEST
  Species: E.coli
  Insert size (bp): 3072
  Promoter: TetO7
  Cloning method: Gibson Cloning
Resource information
  A portion of this plasmid was derived from a plasmid made by: nanoLuc source: Anna et al. (https://doi.org/10.1002/yea.3155)
Terms and licenses: Academic/Nonprofit Terms; Industry Terms: Not Available to Industry
Depositor comments: Please visit https://www.biorxiv.org/content/10.1101/2023.03.19.533377v1 for bioRxiv preprint.
How to cite: TetO7-HSP30UTR-LacZ-PKTlinker-nLucPEST-MS2(v4) was a gift from Brian Zid (Addgene plasmid # 199763 ; http://n2t.net/addgene:199763 ; RRID:Addgene_199763)
